Addgene plasmid #248745: pEM663
Purpose: PBT0779 biosensor circuit (pLacI120 version) in pNBU2 integrative Bacteroides plasmid
Depositing lab: Carolina Tropini. Depositing organization: University of British Columbia. Publication: A Bacteroides synthetic biology toolkit to build an in vivo malabsorption biosensor. McCallum G, Burckhardt JC, He J, Hong A, Potvin-Trottier L, Tropini C. Cell. 2026 Feb 19;189(4):1245-1261.e21. doi: 10.1016/j.cell.2025.12.052. Epub 2026 Jan 28. PubMed 41610848.
Backbone
  Vector backbone: pNBU2
  Vector type: Bacterial Expression
Growth in bacteria
  Bacterial resistance: Ampicillin, 100 μg/mL
  Growth temperature: 37°C
  Growth strain: Invitrogen One Shot PIR2 Chemically Competent
  Copy number: Low Copy
Gene/Insert
  Gene/Insert name: PBfP1E6-RBS1PLP-mScarletI3-rrnBT2-PBT0779-LacI-rrnBT2-pLacI120-RBS1PLP-mGL-rrnBT2
  Species: Synthetic
  Cloning method: Golden Gate
Terms and licenses: Academic/Nonprofit Terms; Industry Terms: Not Available to Industry
How to cite: pEM663 was a gift from Carolina Tropini (Addgene plasmid # 248745 ; http://n2t.net/addgene:248745 ; RRID:Addgene_248745)
