[The description below was written by a language model from this plasmid's Addgene catalogue record and pLannotate feature annotations shown in this document.]
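Description:
pEM663 is an 8.7 kb bacterial expression plasmid built on the pNBU2 backbone, an integrative vector for Bacteroides. It is propagated in E. coli at low copy from an R6K γ origin, which needs the pi initiator protein and therefore a pir-type host strain. Selection there is with ampicillin through the β-lactamase gene. An incP oriT with an adjacent traJ fragment allows conjugative transfer into a recipient. An erm-type rRNA methylase gene, annotated by homology as ermC', provides macrolide-lincosamide resistance, presumably for selecting Bacteroides recipients. The roughly 2 kb stretch between the payload and AmpR has no annotated features. pNBU2 vectors normally carry their integrase and attachment site, but the feature table does not identify them.

The synthetic payload, assembled by Golden Gate cloning, consists of three transcription units. In the first, the PBfP1E6 promoter and RBS1PLP ribosome binding site drive mScarlet-I3, which pLannotate matches to a related mScarlet variant. This unit most likely acts as a reference red signal, although the record does not state its role. In the second, the PBT0779 promoter drives the LacI repressor. In the third, the pLacI120 promoter, which coincides with two annotated lac operators, drives mGreenLantern (mGL) through RBS1PLP. Each unit ends in an rrnB terminator; the insert name gives T2 for all three, while the annotation calls T1 after lacI.

This layout forms an inverter: activity at PBT0779 produces LacI, which should repress green fluorescence from pLacI120. The catalogue describes the plasmid as the pLacI120 version of a PBT0779 biosensor circuit, from a Bacteroides toolkit aimed at an in vivo malabsorption biosensor. The record does not state which signal PBT0779 responds to. A short hit to a Rhodopseudomonas polyphosphate kinase upstream of lacI is probably a spurious match within the promoter region.
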