Features (pLannotate 1.2.2; 15 found; start..end, strand, type, name):
    207..877     +  CDS            mScarlet-2I (fragment): mScarlet-I derivative in which the N- and C-termini have been modified to reduce cytotoxicity (Valbuena et al., 2020) preserves the original mammalian codon optimization
    919..946     +  terminator     rrnB T2 terminator: transcription terminator T2 from the E. coli rrnB gene
    989..1111    -  CDS            PK21_RHOPA (fragment): Experimental evidence at protein level: Swiss-Prot protein existence level 1. Uses inorganic polyphosphate (polyP) as a donor to convert ADP to ATP. From Rhodopseudomonas palustris (strain ATCC BAA-98 / CGA009).
   1483..2553    +  CDS            lacI: lac repressor; lacI; The lac repressor binds to the lac operator to inhibit transcription in E. coli. This inhibition can be relieved by adding lactose or isopropyl-β-D-thiogalactopyranoside (IPTG).
   2668..2749    +  terminator     rrnB T1 terminator: Escherichia coli rrnB; transcription terminator T1 from the E. coli rrnB gene
   2812..2828    +  protein_bind   lac operator: The lac repressor binds to the lac operator to inhibit transcription in E. coli. This inhibition can be relieved by adding lactose or isopropyl-β-D-thiogalactopyranoside (IPTG). lac repressor encoded by lacI
   2849..2865    +  protein_bind   lac operator: The lac repressor binds to the lac operator to inhibit transcription in E. coli. This inhibition can be relieved by adding lactose or isopropyl-β-D-thiogalactopyranoside (IPTG). lac repressor encoded by lacI
   2994..3713    +  CDS            mGreenLantern: monomeric GFP derivative that displays exceptionally high brightness in cells (Campbell et al., 2020)
   3734..3761    +  terminator     rrnB T2 terminator: transcription terminator T2 from the E. coli rrnB gene
   5741..6601    -  CDS            AmpR: β-lactamase; bla; confers resistance to ampicillin, carbenicillin, and related antibiotics
   6602..6618    -  promoter       AmpR promoter (fragment): bla
   7089..7817    +  CDS            ermC': ERM_BACIU - Experimental evidence at protein level: Swiss-Prot protein existence level 1. This protein produces a dimethylation of the adenine residue at position 2085 in 23S rRNA, resulting in reduced affinity between ribosomes and macrolide-lincosamide-streptogramin B antibiotics. From Bacillus subtilis.
   7893..8281    -  rep_origin     R6K γ ori: γ replication origin from E. coli plasmid R6K; requires the R6K initiator protein pi for replication
   8452..8561    +  oriT           oriT: incP origin of transfer
   8594..8639    +  CDS            traJ (fragment): oriT-recognizing protein; traJ
>Addgene plasmid #248745 | pEM663 | addgene full sequence | sequence record 496326 | Addgene NGS Result
CAATTGGGCTACCTTTTTTTTGTTTTGTTTGCAATGGTTAATCTATTGTTAAAATTTAAAGTTTCACTTG
AACTTTCAAATAATGTTCTTATATTTGCAGTGTCGAAAGAAACAAAGTAGGACTGATCACACAACATTTA
AAAAATAACATTATGAAAGCACTCGAAAAGAGATTCAAAGGTAATATTAACAATAATTTATTTTCAATGG
ATAGCACCGAGGCAGTGATCAAGGAGTTCATGCGGTTCAAGGTGCACATGGAGGGCTCCATGAACGGCCA
CGAGTTCGAGATCGAGGGCGAGGGCGAGGGCCGCCCCTACGAGGGCACCCAGACCGCCAAGCTGAAGGTG
ACCAAGGGTGGCCCCCTGCCCTTCTCCTGGGACATCCTGTCCCCTCAGTTCATGTACGGCTCCAGGGCCT
TCATCAAGCACCCCGCCGACATCCCCGACTACTGGAAGCAGTCCTTCCCCGAGGGCTTCAAGTGGGAGCG
CGTGATGATCTTCGAGGACGGCGGCACCGTGTCCGTGACCCAGGACACCTCCCTGGAGGACGGCACCCTG
ATCTACAAGGTGAAGCTCCGCGGCGGCAACTTCCCTCCTGACGGCCCCGTAATGCAGAAGAGGACAATGG
GCTGGGAAGCATCCACCGAGCGGTTGTACCCCGAGGACGTCGTGCTGAAGGGCGACATTAAGATGGCCCT
GCGCCTGAAGGACGGCGGCCGCTACCTGGCGGACTTCAAGACCACCTACAAGGCCAAGAAGCCCGTGCAG
ATGCCCGGCGCCTTCAACATCGACCGCAAGTTGGACATCACCTCCCACAACGAGGACTACACCGTGGTGG
AACAGTACGAACGCTCCGTGGCCCGCCACTCCACCGGCGGCTCCGGTGGCTCCTAATAAATCCTAGCTGA
TTAGCTCGAGAAGGCCATCCTGACGGATGGCCTTTTTTTTGTATGGGGACTCTGAGAACCCTACCTTTCA
AACCCCGAGGCAGCATCCATTGCCTGAAAAATAACCAGAACCGAGTAGCGGTCTTGTGCATAAAGCATAC
TTTGCAGTTCTGACAGCTTTTCGATATTTTGGGCTAACTGTTCTTTGGCATCCTGTTTGGACATATCAGC
AGTAAATGAGGGATTGAAATCGGATACATGATGTTCCTTCCCCGGTTTGGCTGTAAGCTCTTTTAAGACT
TCTTTTTTCATTGTTGTATAATTAGGTTGTTATAGGTATATAACAGTTGAATAAAGAAATCAGTTCTTGC
CAAATTAAGAGCGTTGAATAGTAATTCCCCAATTATGTATCAACAGATTCTACATAATTCCACACTAATT
CCACAATTATATTTATATTGTCTGCTGTTTATATGTTTGATTATCAGTTATATATGGCGGAGTGAAACGT
TTGGCATCTGCTTTGCTATATATTAAGTACAAGAAACAATAGTTCTATTATTCACACTTAAAAAATTACG
ATTATGGTGAATGTGAAACCAGTAACGTTATACGATGTCGCAGAGTATGCCGGTGTCTCTTATCAGACCG
TTTCCCGCGTGGTGAACCAGGCCAGCCACGTTTCTGCGAAAACGCGGGAAAAAGTGGAAGCGGCGATGGC
GGAGCTGAATTACATTCCCAACCGCGTGGCACAACAACTGGCGGGCAAACAGTCGTTGCTGATTGGCGTT
GCCACCTCCAGTCTGGCCCTGCACGCGCCGTCGCAAATTGTCGCGGCGATTAAATCTCGCGCCGATCAAC
TGGGTGCCAGCGTGGTGGTGTCGATGGTAGAACGAAGCGGCGTCGAAGCCTGTAAAGCGGCGGTGCACAA
TCTTCTCGCGCAACGCGTCAGTGGGCTGATCATTAACTATCCGCTGGATGACCAGGATGCCATTGCTGTG
GAAGCTGCCTGCACTAATGTTCCGGCGTTATTTCTTGATGTCTCTGACCAGACACCCATCAACAGTATTA
TTTTCTCCCATGAAGACGGTACGCGACTGGGCGTGGAGCATCTGGTCGCATTGGGTCACCAGCAAATCGC
GCTGTTAGCGGGCCCATTAAGTTCTGTCTCGGCGCGTCTGCGTCTGGCTGGCTGGCATAAATATCTCACT
CGCAATCAAATTCAGCCGATAGCGGAACGGGAAGGCGACTGGAGTGCCATGTCCGGTTTTCAACAAACCA
TGCAAATGCTGAATGAGGGCATCGTTCCCACTGCGATGCTGGTTGCCAACGATCAGATGGCGCTGGGCGC
AATGCGCGCCATTACCGAGTCCGGGCTGCGCGTTGGTGCGGATATCTCGGTAGTGGGATACGACGATACC
GAAGACAGCTCATGTTATATCCCGCCGTTAACCACCATCAAACAGGATTTTCGCCTGCTGGGGCAAACCA
GCGTGGACCGCTTGCTGCAACTCTCTCAGGGCCAGGCGGTGAAGGGCAATCAGCTGTTGCCAGTTTCACT
GGTGAAAAGAAAAACCACCCTGGCGCCCAATACGCAAACCGCCTCTCCCCGCGCGTTGGCCGATTCATTA
ATGCAGCTGGCACGACAGGTTTCCCGACTGGAAGAGACGTAAGTGGAGTGACCTTAAATCAAGGACGATA
TTAATCGGAAGGAGTATTCAACGTGATGAAGTCGCAGGGTTGACGTGGGACGTCTCTGATCGGATCTCCA
GGCATATAAAACGAAAGGCTCAGTCGAAAGACTGGGCCTTTCGTTTTATCTGTTGTTTGTCGGTGAACGC
TCTCCTGAGTAGGACAAATCCCAAAGCACTGCTCGCTTTGTTAAGGGTATTCGAGCATTACCTCATACTT
TGGATTTTTTTTTGTGAGCGGATAACAAGTTAATCTATTGTTAAAATTTTGTGAGCGGATAACAATTTCA
AATAATGTTCTTATATTTGCAGTGTCGAAAGAAACAAAGTAGGATCACACAACATTTAAAAAATAACTTA
TGAAAGCACTCGAAAAGAGATTCAAAGGTAATATTAACAATAATTTATTTTCAATGGTGAGCAAGGGCGA
GGAGCTGTTCACCGGGGTGGTGCCCATCCTGGTCGAGCTGGACGGCGACGTAAACGGCCACAAGTTCAGC
GTCCGCGGCGAGGGCGAGGGCGATGCCACCAACGGCAAGCTGACCCTGAAGTTCATCTGCACCACCGGCA
AGCTGCCCGTGCCCTGGCCCACCCTCGTGACCACCTTAGGCTACGGCGTGGCCTGCTTCGCCCGCTACCC
CGACCACATGAAGCAGCACGACTTCTTCAAGTCCGCCATGCCCGAAGGCTACGTCCAGGAGCGCACCATC
TCTTTCAAGGACGACGGTACCTACAAGACCCGCGCCGAGGTGAAGTTCGAGGGCGACACCCTGGTGAACC
GCATCGTGCTGAAGGGCATCGACTTCAAGGAGGACGGCAACATCCTGGGGCACAAGCTGGAGTACAACTT
CAACAGCCACAAGGTCTATATCACGGCCGACAAGCAGAAGAACGGCATCAAGGCTAACTTCAAGACCCGC
CACAACGTTGAGGACGGCGGCGTGCAGCTCGCCGACCACTACCAGCAGAACACCCCCATCGGCGACGGCC
CCGTGCTGCTGCCCGACAACCACTACCTGAGCCATCAGTCCAAGCTGAGCAAAGACCCCAACGAGAAGCG
CGATCACATGGTCCTGAAGGAGAGGGTGACCGCCGCCGGGATTACACATGACATGGACGAGCTGTACAAG
TAATAGCGTTCAGCTCGACTGTGAGAAGGCCATCCTGACGGATGGCCTTTTTTTTTCGTTATAACTAGTT
GCGTTCCTAGCCGCTACTAGTGTAATTGCCTATCTTCCAGTGATGGAACAGCATTTGTGCATTGGCTGCA
ACAATCAGCCTTACTTGTGCCTGTTCTATTTCCGAACCGACCGCTTGTATGAATGCATCAAAATTCGTTT
TCTCTACGTTGGATTCCTTGTTGCTCATATTGTGATGATAATTTCTACAAATATAGTCATTGGTAACTAT
CTATGAAACTGTTTGATACTTTTATAGTTGATTAAACTTGTTCATGGCATTTGCCTTAATATCATCCGCT
ATGTCAATGTAGGGTTTCATAGCTTTGTAGTCGCTGTGTCCCGTCCATTTCATGACCACCTGTGCCGGGA
TTCCGAGAGCCAGCGCATTGCAGATGAATGTCCTTTTTCCTGCATGGGTACTGAGCAAAGCGTATTTGTG
TGTGACTTCATCAATACGTTCATTTCCCTTGTAGTAGGTTTCCCGTACAGGCTCGTTGATTTCTGCCAGT
TCGCCCAGCTCTTTCAGGTAATCGTTCATCTTCTGGTTGCTGATGACGGGCAGAGCCATGTAATTCTCGA
AATGGATGTCCTTGTATTTGTCCAGTATGGCTTTGCTGTATTTGTTCAGTTCAATCGTCAGGCTGTCGGC
AGTCTTGACTGTGGTTATTTCGATGTGGTCGGACTTCACATCGCTTCTTTTCAGATTGCGAACATCCGAA
TACCGCAAACTCGTAAAGCAGCAGAACAGGAAAACATCACGCACACGTTCCAGGTATTGCTTATCCTTGG
GTATCTGGTAGTCTTTCAGCTTGTTCAGTTCATCCCAAGTCAGGAAGATTACTTTTTTCGAGGTGGTTTT
CAGTTTCGGTTTGAACGTATCGTATGCAATGTTCTGATGATGTCCTTTCTTGAAGCTCCAGCGCAGGAAC
CATTTGAGGAATCCCATTTGCTTGCCGATGGTGCTGTTTCTCATATCCTTGGTGTCACGCAGGAAGTTGA
CGTATTCGTTCAATCCAAACTCGTTGAAATAGTTGAACGTTGCATCCTCCTTGAACTCTTTGAGGTGGTT
CCTCACTGCTGCAAATTTTTCATAGGTGGATGCCGTCCAGTTATTCTGGTTACCGCACTCTTTTACAAAC
TCATCGAACACCTCCCAAAAGCTGACAGGGGCTTCTTCCGGCTGTTCTTCACTGGTGTCTTTCATTCTCA
TGTTGAAAGCTTCCTTCAACTGTTGGGTCGTTGGCATGACCTCCTGCACCTCAAATTCCTTGAAAATATT
CTGGATTTCGGCATAGTATTTCAGCAAGTCCGTATTGATTTCGGCTGCACTTTGCTTTAGCTTGTTGGTA
CATCCGTTCTTTACCCGCTGCTTATCTGCATCCCATTTGGCTACGTCAATCCGGTAGCCCGTTGTAAACT
CGATACGTTGGCTGGCAAAGATGACACGCATACGGATGGGTACGTTCTCTACGATTGGCACACCGTTCTT
TTTCCGGCTCTCCAATGCAAAAATGATGTTGCGCTTGATATTCATAATTGGGTGCGTTTGAAATTCTACA
CCCAAATATACACCCAATTATTGAGATAGCAAAAGACATTTAGAAACATTTACTTTTACTCTATATTGTA
ATTTACACTTGATTATCAGTCGTTTGCAGTTTTATGATATTCTGTGAAAGTATAAGTTCGAGAGCCTGTC
TCTCCGCAAAAAACGCTGAAAATCAGCAGATTGCAAAACAAACACCCTGTTTTACACCCAAGAATGTAAA
GTCGGGTGTTTTTGTTTTATTTAAGATAATACAACCACTACATAATAAAAGAGTAGCGATATTAAAAGAA
TCCGATGAGAAAAGACTAATATTTATCTATCCATTCAGTTTGATTTCTCAGGACTTTACATCGTCCTGAA
AGTATTTGTTGGTACCGGTACCGAGGACGCGACAGCTGCAGACGCGTTATGAGTAAACTTGGTCTGACAG
TTACCAATGCTTAATCAGTGAGGCACCTATCTCAGCGATCTGTCTATTTCGTTCATCCATAGTTGCCTGA
CTCCCCGTCGTGTAGATAACTACGATACGGGAGGGCTTACCATCTGGCCCCAGTGCTGCAATGATACCGC
GGGACCCACGCTCACCGGCTCCAGATTTATCAGCAATAAACCAGCCAGCCGGAAGGGCCGAGCGCAGAAG
TGGTCCTGCAACTTTATCCGCCTCCATCCAGTCTATTAATTGTTGCCGGGAAGCTAGAGTAAGTAGTTCG
CCAGTTAATAGTTTGCGCAACGTTGTTGCCATTGCTACAGGCATCGTGGTGTCACGCTCGTCGTTTGGTA
TGGCTTCATTCAGCTCCGGTTCCCAACGATCAAGGCGAGTTACATGATCCCCCATGTTGTGCAAAAAAGC
GGTTAGCTCCTTCGGTCCTCCGATCGTTGTCAGAAGTAAGTTGGCCGCAGTGTTATCACTCATGGTTATG
GCAGCACTGCATAATTCTCTTACTGTCATGCCATCCGTAAGATGCTTTTCTGTGACTGGTGAGTACTCAA
CCAAGTCATTCTGAGAATAGTGTATGCGGCGACCGAGTTGCTCTTGCCCGGCGTCAATACGGGATAATAC
CGCGCCACATAGCAGAACTTTAAAAGTGCTCATCATTGGAAAACGTTCTTCGGGGCGAAAACTCTCAAGG
ATCTTACCGCTGTTGAGATCCAGTTCGATGTAACCCACTCGTGCACCCAACTGATCTTCAGCATCTTTTA
CTTTCACCAGCGTTTCTGGGTGAGCAAAAACAGGAAGGCAAAATGCCGCAAAAAAGGGAATAAGGGCGAC
ACGGAAATGTTGAATACTCATACTCTTCCTTTTTCAATCATGGCCGCGGGATTAAAAGTCGGGGATTGGT
GAACAAAAAGGTGTTTCTCTCTTTAAGAGAAATATCGTTTTGCTAAACAGTTGATATTGAGGTATCATTT
TATCGTAAAAGACATTTTTGCTCAACAATTGCTTGACGGAAATCAACAAATTTTAGCATTTTGTAAAAAA
GTCGCTATATAATTTGGTGAATTGGAGTTATTTTCATATTTTTGCATCCCGAAGAGTTTCTCTTAAAGAG
AGAAACATCTTTTGCATACCTTTTCCGACCGAATTTTTATGTCGTAAAGAGGGGCTTTGCAGGGGGTGGA
CTCAGAAAGATGAGAATAGATGACTATTGTAGTTGAAACACATAGAAAGTTGCTGATATACAGACCGATA
CGCATATCGGGATGAACCATGAGTACGTTCTTTTCTCAAAAAACATAAATATTCGAAAAGAGATGCAATA
AATTAAGGAGAGGTTATAATGAACAAAGTAAATATAAAAGATAGTCAAAATTTTATTACTTCAAAATATC
ACATAGAAAAAATAATGAATTGCATAAGTTTAGATGAAAAAGATAACATCTTTGAAATAGGTGCAGGGAA
AGGTCATTTTACTGCTGGATTGGTAAAGAGATGTAATTTTGTAACGGCGATAGAAATTGATTCTAAATTA
TGTGAGGTAACTCGTAATAAGCTCTTAAATTATCCTAACTATCAAATAGTAAATGATGATATACTGAAAT
TTACATTTCCTAGCCACAATCCATATAAAATATTTGGCAACATACCTTACAACATAAGCACAAATATAAT
TCGAAAAATTGTTTTTGAAAGTTCAGCCACAATAAGTTATTTAATAGTGGAATATGGTTTTGCTAAAATG
TTATTAGATACAAACAGATCACTAGCATTGCTGTTAATGGCAGAGGTAGATATTTCTATATTAGCAAAAA
TTCCTAGGTATTATTTCCATCCAAAACCTAAAGTGGATAGCACATTAATTGTATTAAAAAGAAAGCCAGC
AAAAATGGCATTTAAAGAGAGAAAAAAATATGAAACTTTTGTAATGAAATGGGTTAACAAAGAGTACGAA
AAACTGTTTACAAAAAATCAATTTAATAAAGCTTTAAAACATGCGAGAATATATGATATAAACAATATTA
GTTTCGAACAATTTGTATCGCTATTTAATAGTTATAAAATATTTAACGGCTAAAAACAATAGGCCACATG
CAACTGTAAATGTTTACGCGGGTACCGACACCGCGGTGGAGGGGAATTCCCATGTCAGCCGTTAAGTGTT
CCTGTGTCACTCAAAATTGCTTTGAGAGGCTCTAAGGGCTTCTCAGTGCGTTACATCCCTGGCTTGTTGT
CCACAACCGTTAAACCTTAAAAGCTTTAAAAGCCTTATATATTCTTTTTTTTCTTATAAAACTTAAAACC
TTAGAGGCTATTTAAGTTGCTGATTTATATTAATTTTATTGTTCAAACATGAGAGCTTAGTACGTGAAAC
ATGAGAGCTTAGTACGTTAGCCATGAGAGCTTAGTACGTTAGCCATGAGGGTTTAGTTCGTTAAACATGA
GAGCTTAGTACGTTAAACATGAGAGCTTAGTACGTGAAACATGAGAGCTTAGTACGTACTATCAACAGGT
TGAACTGCTGATCTTCAGATCCTCTACGCCGGACGCATCGTGGCCGGATCAATTCCGTTTTCCGCTGCAT
AACCCTGCTTCGGGGTCATTATAGCGATTTTTTCGGTATATCCATCCTTTTTCGCACGATATACAGGATT
TTGCCAAAGGGTTCGTGTAGACTTTCCTTGGTGTATCCAACGGCGTCAGCCGGGCAGGATAGGTGAAGTA
GGCCCACCCGCGAGCGGGTGTTCCTTCTTCACTGTCCCTTATTCGCACCTGGCGGTGCTCAACGGGAATC
CTGCTCTGCGAGGCTGGCCGGCTACCGCCGGCGTAACAGATGAGGGCAAGCGGATGGCTGATGAAACCAA
GCCAACCAGGAAGGGCAGCCCACCTATCACGGAATTGATCCCCCTCGAATTGGAATTCTAGCCTGGAATA
GGGAAGCACCACATCACC
